>Addgene plasmid #57137 | mPA-GFP-H2B-6 | depositor partial sequence | sequence record 88280 | insert sequence
CGACGTCAGATCCGCTAGCGCTACCGGACTCAGATCTCGAGCTCAAGCTTCGAATTCTGCAGTCGACGGT
ACCGCCACCATGCCAGAGCCAGCGAAGTCTGCTCCCGCCCCGAAAAAGGGCTCCAAGAAGGCGGTGACTA
AGGCGCAGAAGAAAGGCGGCAAGAAGCGCAAGCGCAGCCGCAAGGAGAGCTATTCCATCTATGTGTACAA
GGTTCTGAAGCAGGTCCACCCTGACACCGGCATTTCGTCCAAGGCCATGGGCATCATGAATTCGTTTGTG
AACGACATTTTCGAGCGCATCGCAGGTGAGGCTTCCCGCCTGGCGCATTACAACAAGCGCTCGACCATCA
CCTCCAGGGAGATCCAGACGGCCGTGCGCCTGCTGCTGCCTGGGGAGTTGGCCAAGCACGCCGTGTCCGA
GGGTACTAAGGCCATCACCAAGTACACCAGCGCTAAGGATCCACCGGTCGCCACCATGGTGAGCAAGGGC
GAGGAGCTGTTCACCGGGGTGGTGCCCATCCTGGTCGAGCTGGACGGCGACGTAAACGGCCACAAGTTCA
GCGTGTCCGGCGAGGGCGAGGGCGATGCCACCTACGGCAAGCTGACCCTGAAGTTCATCTGCACCACCGG
CAAGCTGCCCGTGCCCTGGCCCACCCTCGTGACCACCTTCAGCTACGGCGTGCAGTGCTTCAGCCGCTAC
CCCGACCACATGAAGCAGCACGACTTCTTCAAGTCCGCCATGCCCGAAGGCTACGTCCAGGAGCGCACCA
TCTTCTTCAAGGACGACGGCAACTACAAGACCCGCGCCGAGGTGAAGTTCGAGGGCGACACCCTGGTGAA
CCGCATCGAGCTGAAGGGCATCGACTTCAAGGAGGACGGCAACATCCTGGGGCACAAGCTGGAGTACAAC
TACAACAGCCACAACGTCTATATCATGGCCGACAAGCAGAAGAACGGCATCAAGGCCAACTTCAAGATCC
GCCACAACATCGAGGACGGCAGCGTGCAGCTCGCCGACCACTACCAGCAGAACACCCCCATCGGCGACGG
CCCCGTGCTGCTGCCCGACAACCACTACCTGAGCCACCAGTCCAAGCTGAGCAAAGACCCCAACGAGAAG
CGCGATCACATGGTCCTGCTGGAGTTCGTGACCGCCGCCGGGATCACTCTCGGCATGGACGAGCTGTACA
AGTAAAGCGGCCGCGACTCTAGATCATAATCAGCCA
