>Addgene plasmid #57137 | mPA-GFP-H2B-6 | addgene partial sequence | sequence record 125585 | EGFP-N 5'-CGTCGCCGTCCAGCTCGACCAG-3'
GCTCCTCGCCCTTGCTCACCATGGTGGCGACCGGTGGATCCTTAGCGCTGGTGTACTTGGTGATGGCCTT
AGTACCCTCGGACACGGCGTGCTTGGCCAACTCCCCAGGCAGCAGCAGGCGCACGGCCGTCTGGATCTCC
CTGGAGGTGATGGTCGAGCGCTTGTTGTAATGCGCCAGGCGGGAAGCCTCACCTGCGATGCGCTCGAAAA
TGTCGTTCACAAACGAATTCATGATGCCCATGGCCTTGGACGAAATGCCGGTGTCAGGGTGGACCTGCTT
CAGAACCTTGTACACATAGATGGAATAGCTCTCCTTGCGGCTGCGCTTGCGCTTCTTGCCGCCTTTCTTC
TGCGCCTTAGTCACCGCCTTCTTGGAGCCCTTTTTCGGGGCGGGAGCAGACTTCGCTGGCTCTGGCATGG
TGGCGGTACCGTCGACTGCAGAATTCGAAGCTTGAGCTCGAGATCTGAGTCCGGTAGCGCTAGCGGATCT
GACGGTTCACTAAACCAGCTCTGCTTATATAGACCTCCCACCGTACACGCCTACCGCCCATTTGCGTCAA
TGGGGCGGAGTTGTTACGACATTTTGGAAAGTCCCGTTGATTTTGGTGCCAAAACAAACTCCCATTGACG
TCAATGGGGTGGAGACTTGGAAATCCCCGTGAGTCAAACCGCTATCCACGCCCATTGATGTACTGCCAAA
ACCGCATCACCATGGTAATAGCGATGACTAATACGTAGATGTACTGCCAAGTAGGAAAGTCCCATAAGGT
CATGTACTGGGCATAATGCCAGGCGGGCCATTTACCGTCATTGACGTCAATAGGG
