[The description below was written by a language model from this plasmid's Addgene catalogue record.]
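Description:
mPA-GFP-H2B-6 is a mammalian expression plasmid built on the mPA-GFP backbone (about 4.75 kb without the insert) that produces human histone H2B fused to monomeric photoactivatable GFP. The H2B coding sequence corresponds to the human H2BC11 gene (also known as HIST1H2BJ) and carries two recorded amino-acid changes, D26G and V119I. Expression of the fusion is driven by the CMV promoter, a strong constitutive promoter in most mammalian cell lines, and the listed sequencing primers indicate that the cassette ends in an SV40 polyadenylation signal. The record does not state on which end of H2B the fluorescent protein sits, nor the cloning method or linker; the "6" in the name is not explained in the record. The plasmid is maintained at high copy in E. coli under kanamycin selection, and it carries a neomycin resistance marker so that transfected mammalian cells can be selected with G418 to obtain stable lines. No feature table was supplied, so origins of replication and other backbone elements are not documented here.

The construct serves as a nuclear and chromatin localization marker. Because H2B is a core nucleosomal histone, the fusion is incorporated into chromatin and labels the nucleus. PA-GFP is weakly fluorescent until it is irradiated with violet light, which matches the paired spectral values recorded (excitation 400/504 nm, emission 515/517 nm). After photoactivation it behaves as a bright green fluorophore excited near 504 nm. This allows a chosen nucleus or subnuclear region to be switched on optically and then followed over time, for example to track chromatin movement, histone dynamics or selected cells in live imaging.
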