Addgene plasmid #57137: mPA-GFP-H2B-6
Purpose: Localization: Nucleus/Histones, Excitation: 400 / 504, Emission: 515 / 517
Depositing lab: Michael Davidson. Depositing organization: Florida State University, Tallahassee.
Backbone
  Vector backbone: mPA-GFP
  Backbone size w/o insert (bp): 4750
  Vector type: Mammalian Expression
  Selectable markers: Neomycin (select with G418)
Growth in bacteria
  Bacterial resistance: Kanamycin, 50 μg/mL
  Growth temperature: 37°C
  Growth strain: DH5alpha
  Copy number: High Copy
Gene/Insert
  Gene/Insert name: H2B (alt names: Human Histone H2B; NM_021058.3)
  Species: H. sapiens (human)
  Mutation: D26G and V119I in H2B
  Entrez Gene: H2BC11 (a.k.a. H2B/r, H2BFR, H2BJ, HIST1H2BJ)
  Promoter: CMV
  Tag / fusion protein: mPA-GFP
  Cloning method: Unknown
  Sequencing primers: 5′ CMV-F; 3′ SV40pA-R
Terms and licenses: Academic/Nonprofit Terms; Industry Terms
Depositor comments: . Excitation = 400 / 504; Emission = 515 / 517
How to cite: mPA-GFP-H2B-6 was a gift from Michael Davidson (Addgene plasmid # 57137 ; http://n2t.net/addgene:57137 ; RRID:Addgene_57137)
